>Addgene plasmid #182933 | pIN2_mcm-3_mScarlet | addgene full sequence | sequence record 368449 | Addgene NGS Result
TTGAGATCCTTTTTTTCTGCGCGTAATCTGCTGCTTGCAAACAAAAAAACCACCGCTACCAGCGGTGGTT
TGTTTGCCGGATCAAGAGCTACCAACTCTTTTTCCGAAGGTAACTGGCTTCAGCAGAGCGCAGATACCAA
ATACTGTTCTTCTAGTGTAGCCGTAGTTAGGCCACCACTTCAAGAACTCTGTAGCACCGCCTACATACCT
CGCTCTGCTAATCCTGTTACCAGTGGCTGCTGCCAGTGGCGATAAGTCGTGTCTTACCGGGTTGGACTCA
AGACGATAGTTACCGGATAAGGCGCAGCGGTCGGGCTGAACGGGGGGTTCGTGCACACAGCCCAGCTTGG
AGCGAACGACCTACACCGAACTGAGATACCTACAGCGTGAGCTATGAGAAAGCGCCACGCTTCCCGAAGG
GAGAAAGGCGGACAGGTATCCGGTAAGCGGCAGGGTCGGAACAGGAGAGCGCACGAGGGAGCTTCCAGGG
GGAAACGCCTGGTATCTTTATAGTCCTGTCGGGTTTCGCCACCTCTGACTTGAGCGTCGATTTTTGTGAT
GCTCGTCAGGGGGGCGGAGCCTATGGAAAAACGCCAGCAACGCGGCCTTTTTACGGTTCCTGGCCTTTTG
CTGGCCTTTTGCTCACATGTTCTTTCCTGCGTTATCCCCTGATTCTGTGGATAACCGTATTACCGCCTTT
GAGTGAGCTGATACCGCTCGCCGCAGCCGAACGACCGAGCGCAGCGAGTCAGTGAGCGAGGAAGCGGAAG
AGCGCCCAATACGCAAACCGCCTCTCCCCGCGCGTTGGCCGATTCATTAATGCAGCTGGCACGACAGGTT
TCCCGACTGGAAAGCGGGCAGTGAGCGCAACGCAATTAATGTGAGTTAGCTCACTCATTAGGCACCCCAG
GCTTTACACTTTATGCTTCCGGCTCGTATGTTGTGTGGAATTGTGAGCGGATAACAATTTCACACAGGAA
ACAGCTATGACCATGATTACGCCAAGCTGTAAGTTTAAACATGATCTTACTAACTAACTATTCTCATTTA
AATTTTCAGAGCTTAAAAATGGCTGAAATCACTCACAACGATGGATACGCTAACAACTTGGAAATGAAAT
AAGCTTGCATGCCTGCAGGTCGACTCTAGAGGATCCCCGGGATTGGCCAAAGGACCCAAAGGTATGTTTC
GAATGATACTAACATAACATAGAACATTTTCAGGAGGACCCTTGGAGGGTACCGGTAGAAAAAATCTGAA
TACTACAGTACTCCTTAAAGGTGCACACTCGTTTGAAGAATAGTAAGCTAATAGATTTTGTCTTAAAAAA
GTCGTTTCGAGACCCGGTACAGTACTCTTGGAGGCAACACGTTCAAAATTTCGCCAGTCCTGTTATAAAT
CTAGATTCAATTCTCACCTGTCTCTGAAATCCAGAGTACCAGAATCGAGATTGCGAGTAGAAGTTTCATG
GTTTCGTATTCGTATCGTATTGCGAATATAAAACGAAAAAGCACAGAAAAAATAGCTTTGTGAATGAATG
AATGAGTGAAGGCCCGAGCGGCGGCGGGAGGGTCCGATAGATGTTGTTTCAAACGGTTTCCAATGGTTTC
CAGCACGCGGTGCGCTCAAGTTTCTAGGAGACAAAGTCAAAGCACTTAAAGCTTTACGGCATAAATTTTG
TGTATATGTGTGCTTTTGTGACCACTTTCTTCCCATTTCTATGTATAAATGTATTACGAAAGGTGCGTCC
TGGGGGAGGCAGGGAGAAAATAAGAAAGATGGGATGAATAGAATGGAAAAGCATCTGTGTCTGTGAGTTT
GTGAGTACTGAAACAATAGATTCCATTTTTGTGATTTGTTATGAAAAATTGAGGAGATTTTTGGAAGAGA
TCTTTTGCATAGATCACGGGCACAAATGTTATTGATGTTTTTTGAAACTTGAAATGACAATTTTGAACTG
ATAATTTCAGACAATTTTCATTTTATTCCAGGCATTTTTATTTAAATAAAATTATTTCGCTATTAATAGC
TATTTAAAATAAACATGTTCAAACATCACTTTCAGGTGCATTGAGTGCAGCGTTGCGTCATGGTGTTTAC
GGAGCGAGCGCGCGAAACCTTGCTGTTTGAATGAGAAATGCGCGAATTTGGGCCGAATTTTTCTATTTTC
CCCGCTCTTCTCCGTGCTTTCTAGTTTCTATTCGTTTATTTTTTAATTTTAAGTTTCTTTTGTTAAAAAC
ATCTTATTTTCAGAAAAAATGGACGGACAAGCTGATGGAATGTTCATTGATCGTGCCGAGGATGCTCGAA
AACAAGAAATCACGGAGCAGTATCTCAACTTTTTGGACAATCAAGCCGACACTTTTCACTATCGTCAGAA
AATTGTGAAAATGATGAATGATGGAGAAAGTCGTTTGGTGATGAATCTCGATGAAATCAGGGAAATTCTA
CCAGAAAGAGCTGAAGGGTAATTAATAAAAAATAAAGAATTCCCGAGTATTAAAGTTTTCAGGCTATTGA
CCCAAAGCGTTCTTGAGATGAATTGCTTACAATCTGCACTTCAAATGGCTATTAATCGTAGTGATGTTCA
AGCTGTTGTCAAAACGTGAGTAGCTTTTAAAAGCCGTTTTTGTTTTTAAACAATTTGTATTTTCAGTGGA
TTCCACGTCGGCTTTGAAGGAACTTTCGGAGAGCGCCACGTCAATCCACGTACTCTCAAATCATCATATC
TTGGAAACCTTGTCTGCTGTGAGGGAATCGTCACAAAGTGTTCAACTGTTCGTCAAAAACTTCTCACTTC
TGTCCACTATTGTCCAGCAACAAATAAAGTGCTCGAGAAGAAATTTGCCGATTTCACTATGCTCGACACT
GCAGTCACCAATAACAACTATCCAACAGAAGATGAAAATAAGAATCCTCTTGAAACAGAATTCGGACATT
CAGTTTACAAGGATCATCAAACGTTCACAATTCAAGAGCTTCCAGAATCCGCACCAGCCGGTCAACTTCC
TCGGGCCGTCGATTGTGTTGCTGATCTTGATTTGGCAGATCGCGTCAAGCCTGGAGATCGTGTCCGCATC
ATTGGAGTCTTCCGTGTTCTGCCGAATAAGCAGAATGGAGTTTCGTCTGGATCCTTCCGTTCGATCATCA
TCATTAATCATATTCAAATGCTTTCAAAGGAGGTTATTCCAAACTTTGAGCCACAAGATGTTAAAGATGT
TCGTAAAATTTCAAAGTCAAGAAACCCATTTGAGCTGCTCGCTCGGTCACTTGCTCCATCAATTTGCGGC
CACGAAGAGACAAAGAAAGCGTTGCTCTGTTTGTTGCTAGGTGGAATGGAAAAGATTCTGAACAATGGTT
CTCGTTTGAGGGGAGATATCAATGTTCTTCTCATCGGAGATCCATCTGTTGCCAAGTCTCAACTGCTTCG
ATATGTTCTTCGTATGGCCCCAAGAGCTATCACCACAACTGGACGTGGATCTTCGGGTGTTGGACTTACT
GCTGCTGTTACTACTGATCCTGATTCGGGAGAACGTCGTCTTGAAGCTGGAGCAATGGTTCTCGCCGATC
GTGGTGTCGTTTGTATTGATGAATTTGACAAGATGTCTGATATTGATAGAACTGCAATCCACGAAGTTAT
GGAACAGGGACGTGTCACAATTTCGAAGGCTGGAATCCACGCGAAGCTGAATGCTCGTTGCTCGGTTCTG
GCTGCAGCAAATCCGGTGTACGGACGATACAATCCATTCAAATCTCCAATGGAAAACATCGGAATGCAAG
ATTCACTCCTCTCGCGTTTCGATTTGATCTTTGTACTTCTTGATGAGCATGATGCGGACAAGGACGCTAA
TGTCGCTGAACATGTGCTCAAGCTTCACACTTACAGAACCCAAGGTGAAGCCGATGGAACTGTTCTTCCG
ATGGGTGGAGGTGTTGAGACGATCAGTACAATCAATATGGAGACTAAGAAGGCGAGCAGCTCGATCTATG
AGGAAAATACCCAATGGGCTGGTATTCAAGAGTGAGTTTCTTTTATAAAAAAACAATATAAATTAATTAA
TTTCTCTATTTCAGCACGAAAATCCTGACAATGGACTTCATGAGAAAGTACATCCATTTGGCAAGATCAG
TTCAACCAAAACTCACCGATGAAGCTACTGAGTACATTTCTGAAGTATATGCCGATATTCGTTCATTTGA
TATCACCAAAACTGATCAAGAACGAACAATGCCTGTCACCGCTCGTCAACTCGAAACATTGATTCGTTTG
TCAACTGCTATCGCGAAGGCAAGATTCTCGAAAAAAGTCGAACGAGAGGATACTGAGAAAGCTTACAATC
TGCTCCACTTTGCCTGTTTCAAGGAGAAGCCAAAGGCTCGTCAAGAGTATGAGAAGAAGAAGCGAGCTCC
ACGAATTGATGGTGACGATGATGAGGATCAGAGCGATAACGAGGACATGGCAACATCGGAAGAGCCTCAA
TCTAGCTCCGTTCCGACTGCAGCCACCCCGCGTCGTGGAGTCAGAAGGCGTGCTGAAGATGATGATAGCC
AGGATTCTATGATGGATACTACCATTGGAGAAAGTCAGCCAACTGCTAAGAAAGCACGTACTGGACCGGC
TGCCATCGGAGTTGATCGTTATAAGGAGCTTCGGAAGTACGTCAGAAAGGCGTTCGACGACATTGGAAGC
ACCGACGATATGGTTGAACTTCAAATTATCACAGACAGTAAGCAAATGTTTCATTAAAAATGTTTATTAC
AAAAATGTTTTCAGGTGTTCAAACTCAAGCCGGATCACACAAGTTCACTGAGGATGAGCTGAAGGCTGGA
TACGAACAATTGGAAAACGATAACGCTGCAATGATTGCCGAAGATAAGATCACTCTCATCGGAGGTGGCG
GATCTGGAGGTGGAGGCTCTGGAGGAGGTGGATCTGTCAGCAAGGGAGAGGCAGTTATCAAGGAGTTCAT
GCGTTTCAAGGTCCACATGGAGGGATCCATGAACGGACACGAGTTCGAGATCGAGGGAGAGGGAGAGGGA
CGTCCATACGAGGGAACCCAAACCGCCAAGCTCAAGGTCACCAAGGGAGGACCACTCCCATTCTCCTGGG
ACATCCTCTCCCCACAATTCATGTACGGATCCCGTGCCTTCATCAAGCACCCAGCCGACATCCCAGACTA
CTACAAGCAATCCTTCCCAGAGGGATTCAAGTGGGAGCGTGTCATGAACTTCGAGGACGGAGGAGCCGTC
ACCGTCACCCAAGACACCTCCCTCGAGGACGGAACCCTCATCTACAAGGTCAAGCTCCGTGGAACCAACT
TCCCACCAGACGGACCAGTCATGCAAAAGAAGACCATGGGATGGGAGGCCTCCACCGAGCGTCTCTACCC
AGAGGACGGAGTCCTCAAGGGAGACATCAAGATGGCCCTCCGTCTCAAGGACGGAGGACGTTACCTCGCC
GACTTCAAGACCACCTACAAGGCCAAGAAGCCAGTCCAAATGCCAGGAGCCTACAACGTCGACCGTAAGC
TCGACATCACCTCCCACAACGAGGACTACACCGTCGTCGAGCAATACGAGCGTTCCGAGGGACGTCACTC
CACCGGAGGAATGGACGAGCTCTACAAGTAGCATTCGTAGAATTCCAACTGAGCGCCGGTCGCTACCATT
ACCAACTTGTCTGGTGTCAAAAATAATAGGGGCCGCTGTCATCAGAGTAAGTTTAAACTGAGTTCTACTA
ACTAACGAGTAATATTTAAATTTTCAGCATCTCGCGCCCGTGCCTCTGACTTCTAAGTCCAATTACTCTT
CAACATCCCTACATGCTCTTTCTCCCTGTGCTCCCACCCCCTATTTTTGTTATTATCAAAAAACTTCTCT
TAATTTCTTTGTTTTTTAGCTTCTTTTAAGTCACCTCTAACAATGAAATTGTGTAGATTCAAAAATAGAA
TTAATTCGTAATAAAAAGTCGAAAAAAATTGTGCTCCCTCCCCCCATTAATAATAATTCTATCCCAAAAT
CTACACAATGTTCTGTGTACACTTCTTATGTTTTTTACTTCTGATAAATTTTTTTGAAACATCATAGAAA
AAACCGCACACAAAATACCTTATCATATGTTACGTTTCAGTTTATGACCGCAATTTTTATTTCTTCGCAC
GTCTGGGCCTCTCATGACGTCAAATCATGCTCATCGTGAAAAAGTTTTGGAGTATTTTTGGAATTTTTCA
ATCAAGTGAAAGTTTATGAAATTAATTTTCCTGCTTTTGCTTTTTGGGGTTTCCCCTATTGTTTGTCAAG
ATTTCGAGGACGGCGTTTTTCTTGCTAAAATCACAAGTATTGATGAGCACGATGCAAGAAAGATCGGAAG
AAGGTTTGGGTTTGAGGCTCAGTGGAAGGTGAGTAGAAGTTGATAATTTGAAAGTGGAGTAGTGTCTATG
GGGTTTTTGCCTTAAATGACAGAATACATTCCCAATATACCAAACATAACTGTTTCCTACTAGTCGGCCG
TACGGGCCCTTTCGTCTCGCGCGTTTCGGTGATGACGGTGAAAACCTCTGACACATGCAGCTCCCGGAGA
CGGTCACAGCTTGTCTGTAAGCGGATGCCGGGAGCAGACAAGCCCGTCAGGGCGCGTCAGCGGGTGTTGG
CGGGTGTCGGGGCTGGCTTAACTATGCGGCATCAGAGCAGATTGTACTGAGAGTGCACCATATGCGGTGT
GAAATACCGCACAGATGCGTAAGGAGAAAATACCGCATCAGGCGGCCTTAAGGGCCTCGTGATACGCCTA
TTTTTATAGGTTAATGTCATGATAATAATGGTTTCTTAGACGTCAGGTGGCACTTTTCGGGGAAATGTGC
GCGGAACCCCTATTTGTTTATTTTTCTAAATACATTCAAATATGTATCCGCTCATGAGACAATAACCCTG
ATAAATGCTTCAATAATATTGAAAAAGGAAGAGTATGAGTATTCAACATTTCCGTGTCGCCCTTATTCCC
TTTTTTGCGGCATTTTGCCTTCCTGTTTTTGCTCACCCAGAAACGCTGGTGAAAGTAAAAGATGCTGAAG
ATCAGTTGGGTGCACGAGTGGGTTACATCGAACTGGATCTCAACAGCGGTAAGATCCTTGAGAGTTTTCG
CCCCGAAGAACGTTTTCCAATGATGAGCACTTTTAAAGTTCTGCTATGTGGCGCGGTATTATCCCGTATT
GACGCCGGGCAAGAGCAACTCGGTCGCCGCATACACTATTCTCAGAATGACTTGGTTGAGTACTCACCAG
TCACAGAAAAGCATCTTACGGATGGCATGACAGTAAGAGAATTATGCAGTGCTGCCATAACCATGAGTGA
TAACACTGCGGCCAACTTACTTCTGACAACGATCGGAGGACCGAAGGAGCTAACCGCTTTTTTGCACAAC
ATGGGGGATCATGTAACTCGCCTTGATCGTTGGGAACCGGAGCTGAATGAAGCCATACCAAACGACGAGC
GTGACACCACGATGCCTGTAGCAATGGCAACAACGTTGCGCAAACTATTAACTGGCGAACTACTTACTCT
AGCTTCCCGGCAACAATTAATAGACTGGATGGAGGCGGATAAAGTTGCAGGACCACTTCTGCGCTCGGCC
CTTCCGGCTGGCTGGTTTATTGCTGATAAATCTGGAGCCGGTGAGCGTGGGTCTCGCGGTATCATTGCAG
CACTGGGGCCAGATGGTAAGCCCTCCCGTATCGTAGTTATCTACACGACGGGGAGTCAGGCAACTATGGA
TGAACGAAATAGACAGATCGCTGAGATAGGTGCCTCACTGATTAAGCATTGGTAACTGTCAGACCAAGTT
TACTCATATATACTTTAGATTGATTTAAAACTTCATTTTTAATTTAAAAGGATCTAGGTGAAGATCCTTT
TTGATAATCTCATGACCAAAATCCCTTAACGTGAGTTTTCGTTCCACTGAGCGTCAGACCCCGTAGAAAA
GATCAAAGGATCTTC
Features (pLannotate 1.2.2; 14 found; start..end, strand, type, name):
      1..589     +  rep_origin     ori: high-copy-number ColE1/pMB1/pBR322/pUC origin of replication
    772..864     +  CDS            lacI (fragment): lac repressor; lacI; The lac repressor binds to the lac operator to inhibit transcription in E. coli. This inhibition can be relieved by adding lactose or isopropyl-β-D-thiogalactopyranoside (IPTG).
    877..898     +  protein_bind   CAP binding site: CAP binding activates transcription in the presence of cAMP. E. coli catabolite activator protein
    913..943     +  promoter       lac promoter: promoter for the E. coli lac operon
    951..967     +  protein_bind   lac operator: The lac repressor binds to the lac operator to inhibit transcription in E. coli. This inhibition can be relieved by adding lactose or isopropyl-β-D-thiogalactopyranoside (IPTG). lac repressor encoded by lacI
   1121..1161    -  misc_feature   MCS (fragment): pUC18/19 multiple cloning site
   2298..3950    +  CDS            mmcm3 (fragment): MCM3M_XENLA - Experimental evidence at protein level: Swiss-Prot protein existence level 1. Acts as component of the mcm2-7 complex (mcm complex) which is the putative replicative helicase essential for 'once per cell cycle' DNA replication initiation and elongation in eukaryotic cells. The active ATPase sites in the mcm2-7 ring are formed through the interaction surfaces of two neighboring subunits such that a critical structure of a conserved arginine finger motif is provided in trans relative to the ATP-binding site of the Walker A box of the adjacent subunit. The six ATPase active sites, h
   4079..4363    +  CDS            zmcm3 (fragment): MCM3Z_XENLA - Experimental evidence at protein level: Swiss-Prot protein existence level 1. Acts as component of the mcm2-7 complex (mcm complex) which is the putative replicative helicase essential for 'once per cell cycle' DNA replication initiation and elongation in eukaryotic cells. The active ATPase sites in the mcm2-7 ring are formed through the interaction surfaces of two neighboring subunits such that a critical structure of a conserved arginine finger motif is provided in trans relative to the ATP-binding site of the Walker A box of the adjacent subunit. The six ATPase active sites, h
   4936..5628    +  CDS            mScarlet-I: mScarlet-I is a basic (constitutively fluorescent) red fluorescent protein published in 2016, derived from synthetic construct. It is reported to be a rapidly-maturing monomer with moderate acid sensitivity.
   6246..6398    +  CDS            aex-5 (fragment): AEX5_CAEEL - Also known as kpc-3 From Caenorhabditis elegans.
   6526..6561    +  CDS            rop (fragment): Rop protein, which maintains plasmids at low copy number; rop
   6663..6762    +  misc_feature   bom (fragment): basis of mobility region from pBR322
   6860..6964    +  promoter       AmpR promoter: bla
   6965..7825    +  CDS            AmpR: β-lactamase; bla; confers resistance to ampicillin, carbenicillin, and related antibiotics
