[The description below was written by a language model from this plasmid's Addgene catalogue record and pLannotate feature annotations shown in this document.]
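Description:
pIN2_mcm-3_mScarlet is a worm expression plasmid for producing a fluorescently tagged MCM-3 protein in Caenorhabditis elegans under the gene's own regulatory sequences. It was built by Gibson assembly, inserting the genomic Pmcm-3::mcm-3 region into the pIN1_GGGSx3_mScarlet backbone. The mcm-3 coding region is thereby joined at its C terminus to a flexible (GGGGS)x3 linker followed by the red fluorescent protein mScarlet. For propagation in E. coli, the plasmid carries a high-copy ColE1/pUC-type origin and a β-lactamase gene with its own promoter for ampicillin selection. It also retains pUC-derived remnants (lac promoter/operator, CAP site, partial multiple cloning site) and short rop and bom fragments that play no role in the worm.

In the annotated sequence, the mcm-3 genomic segment appears as two fragments matched by homology to Xenopus MCM3 proteins, consistent with a conserved, probably intron-interrupted MCM2-7 helicase subunit gene. The fluorophore downstream of it is annotated as the mScarlet-I variant. A short fragment matching C. elegans aex-5 lies after the reporter; its function is not stated in the record, nor is a 3′ UTR annotated. The catalogue lists a total size of 11,306 bp, whereas the sequenced record is 7,995 nt, which equals the stated backbone plus insert sizes, so the catalogue total looks inconsistent with the sequence.

According to the record, the native promoter drives expression in embryonic nuclei and in the ciliated neurons IL2, CEM, HOB and RnB. The construct comes from work on isolating, profiling and tracking extracellular vesicle cargo, where it would allow MCM-3 localisation to be followed by red fluorescence in transgenic animals.
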