Addgene plasmid #182933: pIN2_mcm-3_mScarlet
Purpose: Expresses mcm-3 under its native promoter (embryonic nuclei and ciliated neurons IL2, CEMs, HOB, RnBs in C. elegans)
Depositing lab: Maureen Barr. Depositing organization: Rutgers, The State University of New Jersey. Publication: Isolation, profiling, and tracking of extracellular vesicle cargo in Caenorhabditis elegans. Nikonorova IA, Wang J, Cope AL, Tilton PE, Power KM, Walsh JD, Akella JS, Krauchunas AR, Shah P, Barr MM. Curr Biol. 2022 May 9;32(9):1924-1936.e6. doi: 10.1016/j.cub.2022.03.005. Epub 2022 Mar 24. PubMed 35334227.
Backbone
  Vector backbone: pIN1_GGGSx3_mScarlet
  Backbone manufacturer: Maureen Barr lab (Nikonorova et al 2022)
  Backbone size w/o insert (bp): 4358
  Total vector size (bp): 11306
  Modifications to backbone: insertion of genomic region Pmcm-3::mcm-3
  Vector type: Worm Expression
Growth in bacteria
  Bacterial resistance: Ampicillin, 100 μg/mL
  Growth temperature: 37°C
  Growth strain: DH5alpha
  Copy number: Unknown
Gene/Insert
  Gene/Insert name: genomic mcm-3 fused to mScarlet
  Species: C. elegans (nematode)
  Insert size (bp): 3637
  GenBank ID: NM_074305.7
  Promoter: mcm-3
  Tag / fusion protein: flexible linker (GGGGS)x3 and mScarlet tag (C terminal on insert)
  Cloning method: Gibson Cloning
  Sequencing primers: 5′ TCGAATGATACTAACATAACATAGAAC; 3′ TAGGGATGTTGAAGAGTAATTGGACTTAGAAGTC
Terms and licenses: Academic/Nonprofit Terms; Industry Terms: Not Available to Industry
How to cite: pIN2_mcm-3_mScarlet was a gift from Maureen Barr (Addgene plasmid # 182933 ; http://n2t.net/addgene:182933 ; RRID:Addgene_182933)
